>Addgene plasmid #175955 | HisMS2_VLP_FluA | addgene full sequence | sequence record 347829 | Addgene NGS Result
CGCTGTAGGTAGCCGGAATTCCATTCCTAGGAGGTTTGACCTGTGCGAGCTTTTAGTACCCTTGATAGGG
AGAACGAAACCTTCGTCCCCTCCGTTCGCGTTTACGCGGACGGTGAGACTGAAGATAACTCATTCTCTTT
AAAATATCGTTCGAACTGGACTCCCGGTCGTTTTAACTCGACTGGGGCCAAAACGAAACAGTGGCACTAC
CCCTCTCCGTATTCACGGGGGGCGTTAAGTGTCACATCGATAGATCAAGGTGCCTACAAGCGAAGTGGGT
CATCGTGGGGTCGCCCGTACGAGGAGAAAGCCGGTTTCGGCTTCTCCCTCGACGCACGCTCCTGCTACAG
CCTCTTCCCTGTAAGCCAAAACTTGACTTACATCGAAGTGCCGCAGAACGTTGCGAACCGGGCGTCGACC
GAAGTCCTGCAAAAGGTCACCCAGGGTAATTTTAACCTTGGTGTTGCTTTAGCAGAGGCCAGGTCGACAG
CCTCACAACTCGCGACGCAAACCATTGCGCTCGTGAAGGCGTACACTGCCGCTCGTCGCGGTAATTGGCG
CCAGGCGCTCCGCTACCTTGCCCTAAACGAAGATCGAAAGTTTCGATCAAAACACGTGGCCGGCAGATGG
TTGGAGTTGCAGTTCGGTTGGTTACCACTAATGAGTGATATCCAGGGTGCATATGAGATGCTTACGAAGG
TTCACCTTCAAGAGTTTCTTCCTATGAGAGCCGTACGTCAGGTCGGTACTAACATCAAGTTAGATGGCCG
TCTGTCGTATCCAGCTGCAAACTTCCAGACAACGTGCAACATATCGCGACGTATCGTGATATGGTTTTAC
ATAAACGATGCACGTTTGGCATGGTTGTCGTCCCTAGGTATCTTGAACCCACTAGGTATAGTGTGGGAAA
AGGTGCCTTTCTCATTCGTTGTCGACTGGCTCCTACCTGTAGGTAACATGCTCGAGGGCCTTACGGCCCC
CGTGGGATGCTCCTACATGTCAGGAACAGTTACTGACGTAATAACGGGTGAGTCCATCATAAGCGTTGAC
GCTCCCTACGGGTGGACTGTGGAGAGACAGGGCACTGCTAAGGCCCAAATCTCAGCCATGCATCGAGGGG
TACAATCCGTATGGCCAACAACTGGCGCGTACGTAAAGTCTCCTTTCTCGATGGTCCATACCTTAGATGC
GTTAGCATTAATCAGGCAACGGCTCTCTAGATAGAGCCCTCAACCGGAGTTTGAAGCATGGCTTCTAACT
TTACTCAGTTCGTTCTCGTCGACAATGGCGGAACTGGCGACGTGACTGTCGCCCCAAGCAACTTCGCTAA
CGGGGTCGCTGAATGGATCAGCTCTAACTCGCGTTCACAGGCTTACAAAGTAACCTGTAGCGTTCGTCAG
AGCTCTGCGCAGAATCGCAAATACACCATCAAAGTCGAGGTGCCTAAAGTGGCAACCCAGACTGTTGGTG
GTGTAGAGCTTCCTGTAGCCGCATGGCGTTCGTACTTAAATATGGAACTAACCATTCCAATTTTCGCTAC
GAATTCCGACTGCGAGCTTATTGTTAAGGCAATGCAAGGTCTTCTAAAAGATGGAAACCCGATTCCCTCA
GCAATCGCAGCAAACTCCGGCATCTACGCTAACTTTACTCAGTTCGTTCTCGTCGACAATGGCGGTACCC
ATCACCATCACCATCACGGTACCGGCGACGTGACTGTCGCCCCAAGCAACTTCGCTAACGGGGTCGCTGA
ATGGATCAGCTCTAACTCGCGTTCACAGGCTTACAAAGTAACCTGTAGCGTTCGTCAGAGCTCTGCGCAG
AATCGCAAATACACCATCAAAGTCGAGGTGCCTAAAGTGGCAACCCAGACTGTTGGTGGTGTAGAGCTTC
CTGTAGCCGCATGGCGTTCGTACTTAAATATGGAACTAACCATTCCAATTTTCGCTACGAATTCCGACTG
CGAGCTTATTGTTAAGGCAATGCAAGGTCTTCTAAAAGATGGAAACCCGATTCCCTCAGCAATCGCAGCA
AACTCCGGCATCTACTAATAGACGCCGGCCACCGCTGAGCAATAACTAGCATAACCCCTTGGGGCCTCTA
AACGGGTCTTGAGGGGTTTTTTGTCGAACAGAAAGTAATCGTATTGTACACGGCCGCATAATCGAAATTA
ATACGACTCACTATAGGATGAGTCTTCTAACCGAGGTCGAAACGTACGTTCTTTCTATCATCCCGTCAGG
CCCCCTCAAAGCCGAGATCGCACAGAGACTGGAAAGTGTCTTTGCAGGAAAGAACACAGATCTTGAGGCT
CTCATGGAATGGCTAAAGACAAGACCAATCTTGTCACCTCTGACTAAGGGAATTTTAGGATTTGTGTTCA
CGCTCACCGTGCCCAGTGAGCGAGGACTGCAGCGTAGACGCTTTATCCAAAATGCCCTAAATGGAAATGG
GGACCCGAACAACATGGATAGAGCAGTTAAACTATACAAGAAGCTCAAAAGAGAAATAACATTCCATGGG
GCCAAGGAGGTGTCACTAAGCTATTCAACTGGTGCACTTGCAAGTTGCATGGGCCTCATATACAACAGAA
TGGGAACAGTGACCACAGAAGCTGCTTTCGGTCTAGTTTGTGCCACTTGTGAACAGATTGCTGATTCACA
GCATCGGTCTCACAGACAAATGGCTACTACCACAAATCCACTAATCAGGCATGAAAACAGAATGGTGCTG
GCTAGCACTACGGCAAAGGCTATGGAACAGGTGGCTGGATCGAGTGAACAGGCAGCAGAGGCCATGGAGG
TTGCTAATAAGACTAGGCAGATGGTACATGCAATGAGAACTATTGGGACTCATCCTAGCTCCAGTGCTGG
TCTGAGAGATGACCTTCTTGAAAATTTGCAGGCATACCAGAAGCGAATGGGAGTGCAGATGCAGCGGTTC
AAGTGATCCTCTCGTCATTGCAGCAAACATCATTGGGATCTTGCACCTGATATTGTGGATTACTGATCGT
CTTTTTTTCAAATGCATTTATCGTCGCTTTAAATACGGTTTGAAAAGAGGGCCTTCTACGGAAGGAGTGC
CTGAGTCCATGAGGGAAGAATATCAACAGGAGCAGCAGAGTGCTGTGGATGTTGACGATGGTCATTTTGT
CAACATAGAGCTAGAGTAAACATGAGGATCACCCATGTCCGCTGAGCAATAACTAGCATAACCCCTTGGG
GCCTCTAAACGGGTCTTGAGGGGTTTTTTGTAATTTCACTGCCCGCTTTCCAGTCGGGAAACCTGTCGTG
CCAGCTGCATTAACATGGTCATAGCTGTTTCCTTGCGTATTGGGCGCTCTCCGCTTCCTCGCTCACTGAC
TCGCTGCGCTCGGTCGTTCGGGTAAAGCCTGGGGTGCCTAATGAGCAAAAGGCCAGCAAAAGGCCAGGAA
CCGTAAAAAGGCCGCGTTGCTGGCGTTTTTCCATAGGCTCCGCCCCCCTGACGAGCATCACAAAAATCGA
CGCTCAAGTCAGAGGTGGCGAAACCCGACAGGACTATAAAGATACCAGGCGTTTCCCCCTGGAAGCTCCC
TCGTGCGCTCTCCTGTTCCGACCCTGCCGCTTACCGGATACCTGTCCGCCTTTCTCCCTTCGGGAAGCGT
GGCGCTTTCTCATAGCTCACGCTGTAGGTATCTCAGTTCGGTGTAGGTCGTTCGCTCCAAGCTGGGCTGT
GTGCACGAACCCCCCGTTCAGCCCGACCGCTGCGCCTTATCCGGTAACTATCGTCTTGAGTCCAACCCGG
TAAGACACGACTTATCGCCACTGGCAGCAGCCACTGGTAACAGGATTAGCAGAGCGAGGTATGTAGGCGC
TACAGAGTTCTTGAAGTGGTGGCCTAACTACGGCTACACTAGAAGAACAGTATTTGGTATCTGCGCTCTG
CTGAAGCCAGTTACCTTCGGAAAAAGAGTTGGTAGCTCTTGATCCGGCAAACAAACCACCGCTGGTAGCG
GTGGTTTTTTTGTTTGCAAGCAGCAGATTACGCGCAGAAAAAAAGGATCTCAAGAAGATCCTTTGATCTT
TTCTACGGGGTCTGACGCTCAGTGGAACGAAAACTCACGTTAAGGGATTTTGGTCATGAGATTATCAAAA
AGGATCTTCACCTAGATCCTTTTAAATTAAAAATGAAGTTTTAAATCAATCTAAAGTATATATGAGTAAA
CTTGGTCTGACAGTTATTAGAAAAATTCATCCAGCAGACGATAAAACGCAATACGCTGGCTATCCGGTGC
CGCAATGCCATACAGCACCAGAAAACGATCCGCCCATTCGCCGCCCAGTTCTTCCGCAATATCACGGGTG
GCCAGCGCAATATCCTGATAACGATCCGCCACGCCCAGACGGCCGCAATCAATAAAGCCGCTAAAACGGC
CATTTTCCACCATAATGTTCGGCAGGCACGCATCACCATGGGTCACCACCAGATCTTCGCCATCCGGCAT
GCTCGCTTTCAGACGCGCAAACAGCTCTGCCGGTGCCAGGCCCTGATGTTCTTCATCCAGATCATCCTGA
TCCACCAGGCCCGCTTCCATACGGGTACGCGCACGTTCAATACGATGTTTCGCCTGATGATCAAACGGAC
AGGTCGCCGGGTCCAGGGTATGCAGACGACGCATGGCATCCGCCATAATGCTCACTTTTTCTGCCGGCGC
CAGATGGCTAGACAGCAGATCCTGACCCGGCACTTCGCCCAGCAGCAGCCAATCACGGCCCGCTTCGGTC
ACCACATCCAGCACCGCCGCACACGGAACACCGGTGGTGGCCAGCCAGCTCAGACGCGCCGCTTCATCCT
GCAGCTCGTTCAGCGCACCGCTCAGATCGGTTTTCACAAACAGCACCGGACGACCCTGCGCGCTCAGACG
AAACACCGCCGCATCAGAGCAGCCAATGGTCTGCTGCGCCCAATCATAGCCAAACAGACGTTCCACCCAC
GCTGCCGGGCTACCCGCATGCAGGCCATCCTGTTCAATCATACTCTTCCTTTTTCAATATTATTGAAGCA
TTTATCAGGGTTATTGTCTCATGAGCGGATACATATTTGAATGTATTTAGAAAAATAAACAAATAGGGGT
TCCGCGCACATTTCCCCGAAAAGTGCCACCTAAATTGTAAGCGTTAATATTTTGTTAAAATTCGCGTTAA
ATTTTTGTTAAATCAGCTCATTTTTTAACCAATAGGCCGAAATCGGCAAAATCCCTTATAAATCAAAAGA
ATAGACCGAGATAGGGTTGAGTGGCCGCTACAGGGCGCTCCCATTCGCCATTCAGGCTGCGCAACTGTTG
GGAAGGGCGTTTCGGTGCGGGCCTCTTCGCTATTACGCCAGCTGGCGAAAGGGGGATGTGCTGCAAGGCG
ATTAAGTTGGGTAACGCCAGGGTTTTCCCAGTCACGACGTTGTAAAACGACGGCCAGTGAGGTAATACGA
CTCACTATAGGGGAATTGTGAGCGGATAACAATTCCCCTCTAGATTTACACTTTATGCTTCCGGCTCGTA
TGTTTCTAGAGAATTCAAATAATTTTGTTTAACTTTAAGAAGGAGATTTAAATTGGCTAT
Features (pLannotate 1.2.2; 22 found; start..end, strand, type, name):
     46..1221    +  CDS            A: MATA_BPMS2 - Experimental evidence at protein level: Swiss-Prot protein existence level 1. The maturation protein is required for the typical attachment of the phage to the side of the bacterial pili (PubMed:23810697). Binds to sequences located toward each end of the genome, hence circularizing it (PubMed:26608810). The RNA genome-maturation protein A complex is released from the capsid upon host receptor binding (PubMed:23810697). Maturation protein A enters the cell along with the viral RNA (PubMed:4551992). From Escherichia phage MS2 (Bacteriophage MS2).
   1248..1637    +  CDS            CAPSD_BPMS2: Experimental evidence at protein level: Swiss-Prot protein existence level 1. Acts as a translational repressor of viral replicase synthesis late in infection. This latter function is the result of capsid protein interaction with an RNA hairpin which contains the replicase ribosome-binding site. From Escherichia phage MS2 (Bacteriophage MS2).
   1639..1675    +  CDS            MS2 (fragment): bacteriophage MS2 coat protein binds to a specific stem-loop structure in the viral RNA (Peabody, 1993)
   1680..1697    +  CDS            7xHis (fragment): 6xHis affinity tag
   1704..2048    +  CDS            MS2 (fragment): bacteriophage MS2 coat protein binds to a specific stem-loop structure in the viral RNA (Peabody, 1993)
   2076..2123    +  terminator     T7 terminator: transcription terminator for bacteriophage T7 RNA polymerase
   2169..2187    +  promoter       T7 promoter: promoter for bacteriophage T7 RNA polymerase
   2188..2943    +  CDS            M: M1_I34A1 - Experimental evidence at protein level: Swiss-Prot protein existence level 1. Determines the virion's shape: spherical or filamentous. Clinical isolates of influenza are characterized by the presence of significant proportion of filamentous virions, whereas after multiple passage on eggs or cell culture, virions have only spherical morphology. Filamentous virions are thought to be important to infect neighboring cells, and spherical virions more suited to spread through aerosol between hosts organisms. From Influenza A virus (strain A/Puerto Rico/8/1934 H1N1).
   2906..3166    +  CDS            M (fragment): M2_I96A0 - Experimental evidence at protein level: Swiss-Prot protein existence level 1. Forms a proton-selective ion channel that is necessary for the efficient release of the viral genome during virus entry. After attaching to the cell surface, the virion enters the cell by endocytosis. Acidification of the endosome triggers M2 ion channel activity. The influx of protons into virion interior is believed to disrupt interactions between the viral ribonucleoprotein (RNP), matrix protein 1 (M1), and lipid bilayers, thereby freeing the viral genome from interaction with viral proteins and enablin
   3170..3188    +  misc_RNA       MS2 stem loop: stem loop that binds the bacteriophage MS2 coat protein
   3203..3250    +  terminator     T7 terminator: transcription terminator for bacteriophage T7 RNA polymerase
   3256..3303    -  CDS            lacI (fragment): lac repressor; lacI; The lac repressor binds to the lac operator to inhibit transcription in E. coli. This inhibition can be relieved by adding lactose or isopropyl-β-D-thiogalactopyranoside (IPTG).
   3340..3380    -  rep_origin     RSF ori (fragment): Plasmids containing the RSF 1030 origin of replication can be propagated in E. coli cells that contain additional plasmids with compatible origins.
   3458..4043    -  rep_origin     ori: high-copy-number ColE1/pMB1/pBR322/pUC origin of replication
   4217..5011    -  CDS            NeoR/KanR: aminoglycoside phosphotransferase confers resistance to neomycin, kanamycin, and G418 (Geneticin®)
   5012..5116    -  promoter       AmpR promoter: bla
   5142..5273    -  rep_origin     M13 ori (fragment): M13 bacteriophage origin of replication; arrow indicates direction of (+) strand synthesis
   5294..5450    -  CDS            lacZα (fragment): LacZα fragment of β-galactosidase; lacZ fragment
   5453..5471    +  promoter       T7 promoter: promoter for bacteriophage T7 RNA polymerase
   5472..5496    +  protein_bind   lac operator: The lac repressor binds to the lac operator to inhibit transcription in E. coli. This inhibition can be relieved by adding lactose or isopropyl-β-D-thiogalactopyranoside (IPTG). lac repressor encoded by lacI
   5505..5534    +  promoter       lac promoter: promoter for the E. coli lac operon
   5554..5576    +  RBS            RBS: efficient ribosome binding site from bacteriophage T7 gene 10 (Olins and Rangwala, 1989)
