[The description below was written by a language model from this plasmid's Addgene catalogue record and pLannotate feature annotations shown in this document.]
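Description:
HisMS2_VLP_FluA is a bacterial expression plasmid built on the pMC037-HisMS2_PLP_pac backbone for producing MS2 bacteriophage virus-like particles that carry influenza A matrix (M) gene RNA. It is propagated in E. coli as a high-copy plasmid through a ColE1/pUC-type origin and selected with kanamycin via an aminoglycoside phosphotransferase gene driven by the bla promoter. Short remnants of lacI, an RSF origin, an M13 origin and lacZα are also annotated and appear to be leftovers from earlier cloning steps rather than functional parts.

The plasmid carries two T7-driven transcription units. The first, controlled by a T7 promoter with a lac operator and a T7 gene 10 ribosome binding site, spans the plasmid's numbering origin and encodes the MS2 maturation protein A followed by the MS2 coat protein. A second coat protein copy follows directly and is interrupted by a His tag, an arrangement consistent with a tandem coat dimer displaying histidines for affinity purification of assembled particles. This unit ends at a T7 terminator. The second unit uses its own T7 promoter to transcribe the 982 bp M segment, described in the catalogue as from A/Illinois/20/2018 (H1N1); the annotation tool matched its overlapping M1 and M2 reading frames to other reference strains. It was inserted by Esp3I (BsmBI) cloning that destroyed both sites. Immediately downstream lies an MS2 stem loop, the packaging signal bound by coat protein, and then a second T7 terminator.

In a host supplying T7 RNA polymerase, the capsid proteins assemble around the stem-loop-tagged influenza transcript, giving encapsidated RNA. The associated publication concerns validation of diagnostic group testing, suggesting use as a control material for influenza A detection assays.
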