Addgene plasmid #175955: HisMS2_VLP_FluA
Purpose: Generation of MS2 Virus-Like Particles packaged with the sequence for the Influenza A Matrix Protein [A/Illinois/20/2018(H1N1)]
Depositing lab: Paul Freemont. Depositing organization: Imperial College London. Publication: A standardised, high-throughput approach to diagnostic group testing method validation. Unruh LAH, Crone MA, Freemont PS, Chindelevitch L. medRxiv 2024.04.17.24305965 10.1101/2024.04.17.24305965.
Backbone
  Vector backbone: pMC037-HisMS2_PLP_pac
  Backbone size w/o insert (bp): 5593
  Total vector size (bp): 5593
  Vector type: Bacterial Expression
Growth in bacteria
  Bacterial resistance: Kanamycin, 50 μg/mL
  Growth temperature: 37°C
  Growth strain: DH5alpha
  Copy number: High Copy
Gene/Insert
  Gene/Insert name: M gene
  Species: Influenza A
  Insert size (bp): 982
  Promoter: T7
  Cloning method: Restriction Enzyme; 5′ cloning site Esp3I (BsmBI) (destroyed during cloning); 3′ cloning site Esp3I (BsmBI) (destroyed during cloning)
  Sequencing primers: 5′ TGTCGAACAGAAAGTAATCGTATTGTAC; 3′ CAGCTGGCACGACAGGTTTC
Depositor comments: Please visit https://doi.org/10.1101/2024.04.17.24305965 for medRxiv preprint.
How to cite: HisMS2_VLP_FluA was a gift from Paul Freemont (Addgene plasmid # 175955 ; http://n2t.net/addgene:175955 ; RRID:Addgene_175955)
